>Addgene plasmid #48721 | pTYB1-pLAC-V69S | addgene partial sequence | sequence record 72765 | T7 5'-TAATACGACTCACTATAGGG-3'
TTTAACTTTAAGAAGGAGATATACATATGGAAGATGCCTCCTCTGACTCGACGGGTGCTGATCCTGCCCA
GGAAGCTGGGACCTCTAAGCCTAATGAAGAGATCTCAGGTCCAGCAGAACCAGCTTCACCCCCAGAGACA
ACCACAACAGCCCAGGAGACTTCGGCGGCAGCAGTTCAGGGGACAGCCAAGGTCACCTCAAGCAGGCAGG
AACTAAACCCCCTGAAATCCATAAGCGAGAAAAGTATCTTACTAACAGAACAAGCCCTTGCAAAAGCAGG
AAAAGGAATGCACGGAGGCGTGCCAGGTGGAAAACAATTCATCGAAAATGGAAGTGAATTTGCACAAAAA
TTACTGAAGAAATTCAGTCTATTAAAACCATGGGCATGCTTTGCCAAGGGTACCAATGTTTTAATGGCGG
ATGGGTCTATTGAATGTATTGAAAACATTGAGGTTGGTAATAAGGTCATGGGTAAAGATGGCAGACCTCG
TGAGGTAATTAAATTGCCCAGAGGAAGAGAAACTATGTACAGCGTCGTGCAGAAAAGTCAGCACAGAGCC
CACAAAAGTGACTCAAGTCGTGAAGTGCCAGAATTACTCAAGTTTACGTGTAATGCGACCCATGAGTTGG
TTGTTAGAACACCTCGTAGTGTCCGCCGTTTGTCTCGTACCATTAAGGGTGTCGAATATTTTGAAGTTAT
TACTTTTGAGATGGGCCAAAAGAAAGCCCCCGACGGTAGAATTGTTGAGCTTGTCAAGGAAGTTTCAAAG
AGCTACCCAATATCTGAGGGGCCTGAGAGAGCCAACGAATTAGTAGAATCCTATAGAAAGGCTTCAAATA
AAGCTTATTTTGAGTGG
