[The description below was written by a language model from this plasmid's Addgene catalogue record.]
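Description:
pTYB1-pLAC-V69S is a bacterial expression plasmid built on the commercial pTYB1 backbone, a high-copy vector selected with ampicillin and designed for intein-mediated protein purification. The recorded propagation and expression host is the E. coli strain ER2566, which the depositor notes was chosen for its ability to produce mammalian protein, in non-glycosylated form, efficiently. No feature table accompanies the record, so the origin of replication and other backbone elements are not itemised. The catalogue lists the total vector size as 363 bp. That figure matches the insert size and is evidently a data-entry error, since the empty backbone alone is given as 7477 bp.

The payload is a 363 bp human lacritin (LACRT) coding sequence carrying a valine-to-serine substitution at position 69, transcribed from a T7 promoter and fused at its C terminus to an intein. In vectors of this family, the intein tag generally allows the fusion protein to be captured on an affinity matrix, after which induced self-cleavage of the intein releases the target protein without a residual tag. Residue numbering is relative to the mature protein rather than the full precursor: glutamate 20 of the reference protein sequence is counted as the first amino acid of lacritin, so V69 corresponds to a later position in the reference. The insert is recorded as cloned with EcoRI at both ends, and it is unknown whether the sites were retained.

The construct is intended for producing recombinant V69S lacritin in bacteria. It comes from a study of how lacritin rescues stressed epithelia through FOXO3-associated autophagy, where a point mutant of this kind would presumably be compared with the wild-type protein, though the record does not state the mutation's functional effect.
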