Addgene plasmid #48721: pTYB1-pLAC-V69S
Purpose: Bacterial expression of Lacritin Protein with Mutation at protein 69 from Valine to Serine
Depositing lab: Gordon Laurie. Depositing organization: University of Virginia. Publication: Lacritin rescues stressed epithelia via rapid forkhead box O3 (FOXO3)-associated autophagy that restores metabolism. Wang N, Zimmerman K, Raab RW, McKown RL, Hutnik CM, Talla V, Tyler MF 4th, Lee JK, Laurie GW. J Biol Chem. 2013 Jun 21;288(25):18146-61. doi: 10.1074/jbc.M112.436584. Epub 2013 May 2. PubMed 23640897.
Backbone
  Vector backbone: pTYB1
  Backbone manufacturer: New England BioLabs, INC
  Backbone size w/o insert (bp): 7477
  Total vector size (bp): 363
  Vector type: Bacterial Expression
Growth in bacteria
  Bacterial resistance: Ampicillin, 100 μg/mL
  Growth temperature: 37°C
  Growth strain: ER2566
  Growth instructions: Bacterial Strain was selected due to its ability to efficiently express mammalian protein (non-glycosolated) in bacterial cells.
  Copy number: High Copy
Gene/Insert
  Gene/Insert name: Lacritin (alt names: LACRT; pLAC)
  Species: H. sapiens (human)
  Insert size (bp): 363
  Mutation: Valine 69 to Serine
  GenBank ID: NM_033277.1
  Entrez Gene: LACRT
  Promoter: T7
  Tag / fusion protein: Intein (C terminal on insert)
  Cloning method: Restriction Enzyme; 5′ cloning site EcoRI (unknown if destroyed); 3′ cloning site EcoRI (unknown if destroyed)
  Sequencing primers: 5′ ATGGAAGATGCCTCCTCT; 3′ TCATGCCCATGGTTTTAA
Terms and licenses: Academic/Nonprofit Terms; Industry Terms: Not Available to Industry
Depositor comments: Please note that amino acid numbering of this plasmid is relative to amino acid #20 in GenBank reference sequence NP_150593.1. E20 in the reference sequence is considered the first amino acid of lacritin in this plasmid.
How to cite: pTYB1-pLAC-V69S was a gift from Gordon Laurie (Addgene plasmid # 48721 ; http://n2t.net/addgene:48721 ; RRID:Addgene_48721)
